LOCUS       Exported 8318 bp ds-DNA circular SYN 12-MAY-2021
DEFINITION  sgRNA1-MS2-PP7.
ACCESSION   .
VERSION     .
KEYWORDS    pLH-sgRNA1-MS2-PP7
SOURCE      synthetic DNA construct
  ORGANISM  synthetic DNA construct
REFERENCE   1 (bases 1 to 8318)
  AUTHORS   Ma H, Tu LC, Naseri A, Huisman M, Zhang S, Grunwald D, Pederson T
  TITLE     Multiplexed labeling of genomic loci with dCas9 and engineered
            sgRNAs using CRISPRainbow.
  JOURNAL   Nat Biotechnol. 2016 Apr 18. doi: 10.1038/nbt.3526.
  PUBMED    27088723
REFERENCE   2 (bases 1 to 8318)
  AUTHORS   .
  TITLE     Direct Submission
  JOURNAL   Exported May 12, 2021 from SnapGene Server 1.1.58
            http://www.snapgene.com
FEATURES             Location/Qualifiers
     source          1..8318
                     /organism="synthetic DNA construct"
                     /mol_type="other DNA"
     misc_feature    83..200
                     /label=cPPT/CTS
                     /note="central polypurine tract and central termination
                     sequence of HIV-1"
     promoter        249..759
                     /label=hPGK promoter
                     /note="human phosphoglycerate kinase 1 promoter"
     primer_bind     678..696
                     /label=hPGK-F
                     /note="Human PGK promoter, forward primer"
     CDS             849..1874
                     /codon_start=1
                     /gene="aph(4)-Ia"
                     /product="aminoglycoside phosphotransferase from E. coli"
                     /label=HygR
                     /note="confers resistance to hygromycin"
                     /translation="MKKPELTATSVEKFLIEKFDSVSDLMQLSEGEESRAFSFDVGGRG
                     YVLRVNSCADGFYKDRYVYRHFASAALPIPEVLDIGEFSESLTYCISRRAQGVTLQDLP
                     ETELPAVLQPVAEAMDAIAAADLSQTSGFGPFGPQGIGQYTTWRDFICAIADPHVYHWQ
                     TVMDDTVSASVAQALDELMLWAEDCPEVRHLVHADFGSNNVLTDNGRITAVIDWSEAMF
                     GDSQYEVANIFFWRPWLACMEQQTRYFERRHPELAGSPRLRAYMLRIGLDQLYQSLVDG
                     NFDDAAWAQGRCDAIVRSGAGTVGRTQIARRSAAVWTDGCVEVLADSGNRRPSTRPRAK
                     E"
     primer_bind     complement(1898..1914)
                     /label=KS primer
                     /note="common sequencing primer, one of multiple similar
                     variants"
     primer_bind     complement(1899..1915)
                     /label=pBluescriptKS
                     /note="For pBluescript vector"
     LTR             1997..2230
                     /label=3' LTR (Delta-U3)
                     /note="self-inactivating 3' long terminal repeat (LTR) from
                     HIV-1"
     polyA_signal    2302..2423
                     /label=SV40 poly(A) signal
                     /note="SV40 polyadenylation signal"
     primer_bind     complement(2339..2358)
                     /label=SV40pA-R
                     /note="SV40 polyA, reverse primer"
     primer_bind     2393..2412
                     /label=EBV-rev
                     /note="SV40 polyA terminator, reverse primer"
     rep_origin      2463..2598
                     /label=SV40 ori
                     /note="SV40 origin of replication"
     primer_bind     2525..2544
                     /label=SV40pro-F
                     /note="SV40 promoter/origin, forward primer"
     primer_bind     complement(2618..2637)
                     /label=T7
                     /note="T7 promoter, forward primer"
     promoter        complement(2619..2637)
                     /label=T7 promoter
                     /note="promoter for bacteriophage T7 RNA polymerase"
     primer_bind     complement(2647..2664)
                     /label=M13 Forward
                     /note="In lacZ gene. Also called M13-F20 or M13 (-21)
                     Forward"
     primer_bind     complement(2647..2663)
                     /label=M13 fwd
                     /note="common sequencing primer, one of multiple similar
                     variants"
     primer_bind     complement(2656..2678)
                     /label=M13/pUC Forward
                     /note="In lacZ gene"
     rep_origin      2805..3260
                     /direction=RIGHT
                     /label=f1 ori
                     /note="f1 bacteriophage origin of replication; arrow
                     indicates direction of (+) strand synthesis"
     primer_bind     complement(2892..2911)
                     /label=F1ori-R
                     /note="F1 origin, reverse primer"
     primer_bind     3102..3123
                     /label=F1ori-F
                     /note="F1 origin, forward primer"
     promoter        3286..3390
                     /gene="bla"
                     /label=AmpR promoter
     CDS             3391..4251
                     /codon_start=1
                     /gene="bla"
                     /product="beta-lactamase"
                     /label=AmpR
                     /note="confers resistance to ampicillin, carbenicillin, and
                     related antibiotics"
                     /translation="MSIQHFRVALIPFFAAFCLPVFAHPETLVKVKDAEDQLGARVGYI
                     ELDLNSGKILESFRPEERFPMMSTFKVLLCGAVLSRIDAGQEQLGRRIHYSQNDLVEYS
                     PVTEKHLTDGMTVRELCSAAITMSDNTAANLLLTTIGGPKELTAFLHNMGDHVTRLDRW
                     EPELNEAIPNDERDTTMPVAMATTLRKLLTGELLTLASRQQLIDWMEADKVAGPLLRSA
                     LPAGWFIADKSGAGERGSRGIIAALGPDGKPSRIVVIYTTGSQATMDERNRQIAEIGAS
                     LIKHW"
     primer_bind     complement(3609..3628)
                     /label=Amp-R
                     /note="Ampicillin resistance gene, reverse primer"
     rep_origin      4422..5010
                     /direction=RIGHT
                     /label=ori
                     /note="high-copy-number ColE1/pMB1/pBR322/pUC origin of
                     replication"
     primer_bind     4911..4930
                     /label=pBR322ori-F
                     /note="pBR322 origin, forward primer"
     primer_bind     5164..5181
                     /label=L4440
                     /note="L4440 vector, forward primer"
     protein_bind    5298..5319
                     /label=CAP binding site
                     /bound_moiety="E. coli catabolite activator protein"
                     /note="CAP binding activates transcription in the presence
                     of cAMP."
     promoter        5334..5364
                     /label=lac promoter
                     /note="promoter for the E. coli lac operon"
     protein_bind    5372..5388
                     /label=lac operator
                     /bound_moiety="lac repressor encoded by lacI"
                     /note="The lac repressor binds to the lac operator to
                     inhibit transcription in E. coli. This inhibition can be
                     relieved by adding lactose or
                     isopropyl-beta-D-thiogalactopyranoside (IPTG)."
     primer_bind     5377..5399
                     /label=M13/pUC Reverse
                     /note="In lacZ gene"
     primer_bind     5396..5412
                     /label=M13 rev
                     /note="common sequencing primer, one of multiple similar
                     variants"
     primer_bind     5396..5412
                     /label=M13 Reverse
                     /note="In lacZ gene. Also called M13-rev"
     primer_bind     5431..5451
                     /label=T3
                     /note="T3 promoter, forward primer"
     promoter        5433..5451
                     /label=T3 promoter
                     /note="promoter for bacteriophage T3 RNA polymerase"
     promoter        5479..5705
                     /label=RSV promoter
                     /note="Rous sarcoma virus enhancer/promoter"
     LTR             5706..5886
                     /label=5' LTR (truncated)
                     /note="truncated 5' long terminal repeat (LTR) from HIV-1"
     misc_feature    5933..6058
                     /label=HIV-1 Psi
                     /note="packaging signal of human immunodeficiency virus
                     type 1"
     misc_feature    6551..6784
                     /label=RRE
                     /note="The Rev response element (RRE) of HIV-1 allows for
                     Rev-dependent mRNA export from the nucleus to the
                     cytoplasm."
     CDS             6969..7013
                     /codon_start=1
                     /product="antigenic peptide corresponding to amino acids
                     655 to 669 of the HIV envelope protein gp41 (Lutje Hulsik
                     et al., 2013)"
                     /label=gp41 peptide
                     /note="recognized by the 2H10 single-chain llama nanobody"
                     /translation="KNEQELLELDKWASL"
     promoter        7311..7551
                     /label=U6 promoter
                     /note="RNA polymerase III promoter for human U6 snRNA"
     primer_bind     7311..7331
                     /label=hU6-F
                     /note="Human U6 promoter, forward primer"
     primer_bind     7482..7501
                     /label=LKO.1 5'
                     /note="Human U6 promoter, forward primer"
     CDS             7900..8205
                     /codon_start=1
                     /gene="ccdB"
                     /product="CcdB, a bacterial toxin that poisons DNA gyrase"
                     /label=ccdB
                     /note="Plasmids containing the ccdB gene cannot be
                     propagated in standard E. coli strains."
                     /translation="MQFKVYTYKRESRYRLFVDVQSDIIDTPGRRMVIPLASARLLSDK
                     VSRELYPVVHIGDESWRMMTTDMASVPVSVIGEEVADLSHRENDIKNAINLMFWGI"
     primer_bind     8084..8103
                     /label=ccdB-fwd
                     /note="ccdB gene, forward primer"
     misc_RNA        8243..8261
                     /label=MS2 stem loop
                     /note="stem loop that binds the bacteriophage MS2 coat
                     protein"
ORIGIN
        1 tatggcgtcg ctccaagtgg caccgagtcg gtgctttttt tgaattctcg acctcgagac
       61 aaatggcagt attcatccac aattttaaaa gaaaaggggg gattgggggg tacagtgcag
      121 gggaaagaat agtagacata atagcaacag acatacaaac taaagaatta caaaaacaaa
      181 ttacaaaaat tcaaaatttt cgggtttatt acagggacag cagagatcca ctttggccgc
      241 ggctcgaggg ggttggggtt gcgccttttc caaggcagcc ctgggtttgc gcagggacgc
      301 ggctgctctg ggcgtggttc cgggaaacgc agcggcgccg accctgggtc tcgcacattc
      361 ttcacgtccg ttcgcagcgt cacccggatc ttcgccgcta cccttgtggg ccccccggcg
      421 acgcttcctg ctccgcccct aagtcgggaa ggttccttgc ggttcgcggc gtgccggacg
      481 tgacaaacgg aagccgcacg tctcactagt accctcgcag acggacagcg ccagggagca
      541 atggcagcgc gccgaccgcg atgggctgtg gccaatagcg gctgctcagc agggcgcgcc
      601 gagagcagcg gccgggaagg ggcggtgcgg gaggcggggt gtggggcggt agtgtgggcc
      661 ctgttcctgc ccgcgcggtg ttccgcattc tgcaagcctc cggagcgcac gtcggcagtc
      721 ggctccctcg ttgaccgaat caccgacctc tctccccagg gggatccacc ggatcaagct
      781 tgccagctgg ggcgccctct ggtaaggttg ggaagccctg cagatctgat cccggggggc
      841 aatgagatat gaaaaagcct gaactcaccg cgacgtctgt cgagaagttt ctgatcgaaa
      901 agttcgacag cgtctccgac ctgatgcagc tctcggaggg cgaagaatct cgtgctttca
      961 gcttcgatgt aggagggcgt ggatatgtcc tgcgggtaaa tagctgcgcc gatggtttct
     1021 acaaagatcg ttatgtttat cggcactttg catcggccgc gctcccgatt ccggaagtgc
     1081 ttgacattgg ggaatttagc gagagcctga cctattgcat ctcccgccgt gcacagggtg
     1141 tcacgttgca agatctgcct gaaaccgaac tgcccgctgt tctgcagccg gtcgcggagg
     1201 ccatggatgc gatcgctgcg gccgatctta gccagacgag cgggttcggc ccattcggac
     1261 cgcaaggaat cggtcaatac actacatggc gtgatttcat atgcgcgatt gctgatcccc
     1321 atgtgtatca ctggcaaact gtgatggacg acaccgtcag tgcgtccgtc gcgcaggctc
     1381 tcgatgagct gatgctttgg gccgaggact gccccgaagt ccggcacctc gtgcacgcgg
     1441 atttcggctc caacaatgtc ctgacggaca atggccgcat aacagcggtc attgactgga
     1501 gcgaggcgat gttcggggat tcccaatacg aggtcgccaa catcttcttc tggaggccgt
     1561 ggttggcttg tatggagcag cagacgcgct acttcgagcg gaggcatccg gagcttgcag
     1621 gatcgccgcg gctccgggcg tatatgctcc gcattggtct tgaccaactc tatcagagct
     1681 tggttgacgg caatttcgat gatgcagctt gggcgcaggg tcgatgcgac gcaatcgtcc
     1741 gatccggagc cgggactgtc gggcgtacac aaatcgcccg cagaagcgcg gccgtctgga
     1801 ccgatggctg tgtagaagta ctcgccgata gtggaaaccg acgccccagc actcgtccga
     1861 gggcaaagga atagagtaga tgccgaccgg gatctatcga taccgtcgac ctcgaggggg
     1921 ggcccggtac ctttaagacc aatgacttac aaggcagctg tagatcttag ccacttttta
     1981 aaagaaaagg ggggactgga agggctaatt cactcccaac gaagaaaaga tctgcttttt
     2041 gcttgtactg ggtctctctg gttagaccag atctgagcct gggagctctc tggctaacta
     2101 gggaacccac tgcttaagcc tcaataaagc ttgccttgag tgcttcaagt agtgtgtgcc
     2161 cgtctgttgt gtgactctgg taactagaga tccctcagac ccttttagtc agtgtggaaa
     2221 atctctagca gtagtagttc atgtcatctt attattcagt atttataact tgcaaagaaa
     2281 tgaatatcag agagtgagag gaacttgttt attgcagctt ataatggtta caaataaagc
     2341 aatagcatca caaatttcac aaataaagca tttttttcac tgcattctag ttgtggtttg
     2401 tccaaactca tcaatgtatc ttatcatgtc tggctctagc tatcccgccc ctaactccgc
     2461 ccatcccgcc cctaactccg cccagttccg cccattctcc gccccatggc tgactaattt
     2521 tttttattta tgcagaggcc gaggccgcct cggcctctga gctattccag aagtagtgag
     2581 gaggcttttt tggaggccta gggacgtacc caattcgccc tatagtgagt cgtattacgc
     2641 gcgctcactg gccgtcgttt tacaacgtcg tgactgggaa aaccctggcg ttacccaact
     2701 taatcgcctt gcagcacatc cccctttcgc cagctggcgt aatagcgaag aggcccgcac
     2761 cgatcgccct tcccaacagt tgcgcagcct gaatggcgaa tgggnnnnnn nnnnnnnnnn
     2821 nnnnnnnnnn nnnnnnnnnn nnnnnnnnnn nnnnnnnnnn nnnnnnnnnn nnnnnnnnnn
     2881 nnnnnnnnnn nnnnnnnnnn nnnnnnnnnn nnnnnnnnnn nnnnnnnncn nnnnnnnnnn
     2941 nnnnnnnnnn nnnnnnnnnn nnnnnnnnnn nnnnnnnnnn nnnnnnnnnn nnnnnnnnnn
     3001 nnnnnnnnnn nnnnnnnnnn annnnnnnnn nnnnnnnnnn nnnnnnnnnn nnnnnnnnnn
     3061 nnnnnnnnnn cctttgacgt tggagtccac gttctttaat agtggactct tgttccaaac
     3121 tggaacaaca ctcaacccta tctcggtcta ttcttttgat ttataaggga ttttgccgat
     3181 ttcggcctat tggttaaaaa atgagctgat ttaacaaaaa tttaacgcga attttaacaa
     3241 aatattaacg cttacaattt aggtggcact tttcggggaa atgtgcgcgg aacccctatt
     3301 tgtttatttt tctaaataca ttcaaatatg tatccgctca tgagacaata accctgataa
     3361 atgcttcaat aatattgaaa aaggaagagt atgagtattc aacatttccg tgtcgccctt
     3421 attccctttt ttgcggcatt ttgccttcct gtttttgctc acccagaaac gctggtgaaa
     3481 gtaaaagatg ctgaagatca gttgggtgca cgagtgggtt acatcgaact ggatctcaac
     3541 agcggtaaga tccttgagag ttttcgcccc gaagaacgtt ttccaatgat gagcactttt
     3601 aaagttctgc tatgtggcgc ggtattatcc cgtattgacg ccgggcaaga gcaactcggt
     3661 cgccgcatac actattctca gaatgacttg gttgagtact caccagtcac agaaaagcat
     3721 cttacggatg gcatgacagt aagagaatta tgcagtgctg ccataaccat gagtgataac
     3781 actgcggcca acttacttct gacaacgatc ggaggaccga aggagctaac cgcttttttg
     3841 cacaacatgg gggatcatgt aactcgcctt gatcgttggg aaccggagct gaatgaagcc
     3901 ataccaaacg acgagcgtga caccacgatg cctgtagcaa tggcaacaac gttgcgcaaa
     3961 ctattaactg gcgaactact tactctagct tcccggcaac aattaataga ctggatggag
     4021 gcggataaag ttgcaggacc acttctgcgc tcggcccttc cggctggctg gtttattgct
     4081 gataaatctg gagccggtga gcgtgggtct cgcggtatca ttgcagcact ggggccagat
     4141 ggtaagccct cccgtatcgt agttatctac acgacgggga gtcaggcaac tatggatgaa
     4201 cgaaatagac agatcgctga gataggtgcc tcactgatta agcattggta actgtcagac
     4261 caagtttact catatatact ttagattgat ttaaaacttc atttttaatt taaaaggatc
     4321 taggtgaaga tcctttttga taatctcatg accaaaatcc cttaacgtga gttttcgttc
     4381 cactgagcgt cagaccccgt agaaaagatc aaaggatctt cttgagatcc tttttttctg
     4441 cgcgtaatct gctgcttgca aacaaaaaaa ccaccgctac cagcggtggt ttgtttgccg
     4501 gatcaagagc taccaactct ttttccgaag gtaactggct tcagcagagc gcagatacca
     4561 aatactgttc ttctagtgta gccgtagtta ggccaccact tcaagaactc tgtagcaccg
     4621 cctacatacc tcgctctgct aatcctgtta ccagtggctg ctgccagtgg cgataagtcg
     4681 tgtcttaccg ggttggactc aagacgatag ttaccggata aggcgcagcg gtcgggctga
     4741 acggggggtt cgtgcacaca gcccagcttg gagcgaacga cctacaccga actgagatac
     4801 ctacagcgtg agctatgaga aagcgccacg cttcccgaag ggagaaaggc ggacaggtat
     4861 ccggtaagcg gcagggtcgg aacaggagag cgcacgaggg agcttccagg gggaaacgcc
     4921 tggtatcttt atagtcctgt cgggtttcgc cacctctgac ttgagcgtcg atttttgtga
     4981 tgctcgtcag gggggcggag cctatggaaa aacgccagca acgcggcctt tttacggttc
     5041 ctggcctttt gctggccttt tgctcacatg ttctttcctg cgttatcccc tgattctgtg
     5101 gataaccgta ttaccgcctt tgagtgagct gataccgctc gccgcagccg aacgaccgag
     5161 cgcagcgagt cagtgagcga ggaagcggaa gagcgcccaa tacgcaaacc gcctctcccc
     5221 gcgcgttggc cgattcatta atgcagctgg cacgacaggt ttcccgactg gaaagcgggc
     5281 agtgagcgca acgcaattaa tgtgagttag ctcactcatt aggcacccca ggctttacac
     5341 tttatgcttc cggctcgtat gttgtgtgga attgtgagcg gataacaatt tcacacagga
     5401 aacagctatg accatgatta cgccaagcgc gcaattaacc ctcactaaag ggaacaaaag
     5461 ctggagctgc aagcttaatg tagtcttatg caatactctt gtagtcttgc aacatggtaa
     5521 cgatgagtta gcaacatgcc ttacaaggag agaaaaagca ccgtgcatgc cgattggtgg
     5581 aagtaaggtg gtacgatcgt gccttattag gaaggcaaca gacgggtctg acatggattg
     5641 gacgaaccac tgaattgccg cattgcagag atattgtatt taagtgccta gctcgataca
     5701 taaacgggtc tctctggtta gaccagatct gagcctggga gctctctggc taactaggga
     5761 acccactgct taagcctcaa taaagcttgc cttgagtgct tcaagtagtg tgtgcccgtc
     5821 tgttgtgtga ctctggtaac tagagatccc tcagaccctt ttagtcagtg tggaaaatct
     5881 ctagcagtgg cgcccgaaca gggacttgaa agcgaaaggg aaaccagagg agctctctcg
     5941 acgcaggact cggcttgctg aagcgcgcac ggcaagaggc gaggggcggc gactggtgag
     6001 tacgccaaaa attttgacta gcggaggcta gaaggagaga gatgggtgcg agagcgtcag
     6061 tattaagcgg gggagaatta gatcgcgatg ggaaaaaatt cggttaaggc cagggggaaa
     6121 gaaaaaatat aaattaaaac atatagtatg ggcaagcagg gagctagaac gattcgcagt
     6181 taatcctggc ctgttagaaa catcagaagg ctgtagacaa atactgggac agctacaacc
     6241 atcccttcag acaggatcag aagaacttag atcattatat aatacagtag caaccctcta
     6301 ttgtgtgcat caaaggatag agataaaaga caccaaggaa gctttagaca agatagagga
     6361 agagcaaaac aaaagtaaga ccaccgcaca gcaagcggcc gctgatcttc agacctggag
     6421 gaggagatat gagggacaat tggagaagtg aattatataa atataaagta gtaaaaattg
     6481 aaccattagg agtagcaccc accaaggcaa agagaagagt ggtgcagaga gaaaaaagag
     6541 cagtgggaat aggagctttg ttccttgggt tcttgggagc agcaggaagc actatgggcg
     6601 cagcgtcaat gacgctgacg gtacaggcca gacaattatt gtctggtata gtgcagcagc
     6661 agaacaattt gctgagggct attgaggcgc aacagcatct gttgcaactc acagtctggg
     6721 gcatcaagca gctccaggca agaatcctgg ctgtggaaag atacctaaag gatcaacagc
     6781 tcctggggat ttggggttgc tctggaaaac tcatttgcac cactgctgtg ccttggaatg
     6841 ctagttggag taataaatct ctggaacaga tttggaatca cacgacctgg atggagtggg
     6901 acagagaaat taacaattac acaagcttaa tacactcctt aattgaagaa tcgcaaaacc
     6961 agcaagaaaa gaatgaacaa gaattattgg aattagataa atgggcaagt ttgtggaatt
     7021 ggtttaacat aacaaattgg ctgtggtata taaaattatt cataatgata gtaggaggct
     7081 tggtaggttt aagaatagtt tttgctgtac tttctatagt gaatagagtt aggcagggat
     7141 attcaccatt atcgtttcag acccacctcc caaccccgag gggacccgac aggcccgaag
     7201 gaatagaaga agaaggtgga gagagagaca gagacagatc cattcgatta gtgaacggat
     7261 ctcgacggta tcgatcacga gactagcctc gagcggccgc ccccttcacc gagggcctat
     7321 ttcccatgat tccttcatat ttgcatatac gatacaaggc tgttagagag ataattggaa
     7381 ttaatttgac tgtaaacaca aagatattag tacaaaatac gtgacgtaga aagtaataat
     7441 ttcttgggta gtttgcagtt ttaaaattat gttttaaaat ggactatcat atgcttaccg
     7501 taacttgaaa gtatttcgat ttcttggctt tatatatctt gtggaaagga cgaaacaccg
     7561 gtgtcttcga ggcttactaa aagccagata acagtatgcg tatttgcgcg ctgatttttg
     7621 cggtataaga atatatactg atatgtatac ccgaagtatg tcaaaaagag gtgtgctatg
     7681 aagcagcgta ttacagtgac agttgacagc gacagctatc agttgctcaa ggcatatatg
     7741 atgtcaatat ctccggtctg gtaagcacaa ccatgcagaa tgaagcccgt cgtctgcgtg
     7801 ccgaacgctg gaaagcggaa aatcaggaag ggatggctga ggtcgcccgg tttattgaaa
     7861 tgaacggctc ttttgctgac gagaacaggg actggtgaaa tgcagtttaa ggtttacacc
     7921 tataaaagag agagccgtta tcgtctgttt gtggatgtac agagtgatat tattgacacg
     7981 cccgggcgac ggatggtgat ccccctggcc agtgcacgtc tgctgtcaga taaagtctcc
     8041 cgtgaacttt acccggtggt gcatatcggg gatgaaagct ggcgcatgat gaccaccgat
     8101 atggccagtg tgccggtctc cgttatcggg gaagaagtgg ctgatctcag ccaccgcgaa
     8161 aatgacatca aaaacgccat taacctgatg ttctggggaa tataaaccct gcaggacgaa
     8221 gacccgtttg agagctaggc caacatgagg atcacccatg tctgcagggc ctagcaagtt
     8281 caaataaggc tagtccgtta tcaacttgga gcagacga
//
