[The description below was written by a language model from this plasmid's Addgene catalogue record and the feature table of its GenBank file.]
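Description:
pLH-sgRNA1-MS2-PP7 is a third-generation-style, self-inactivating HIV-1 lentiviral vector built on the pLKO.1 backbone for expressing an engineered CRISPR guide RNA scaffold in mammalian cells. It is maintained in E. coli through a high-copy ColE1/pUC origin with ampicillin resistance, and also carries an f1 origin. The viral portion comprises an RSV promoter driving a truncated 5' LTR, the Psi packaging signal, RRE, cPPT/CTS and a U3-deleted 3' LTR, so that the genome can be packaged when helper functions are supplied in trans and integrates without regenerating an active LTR promoter. Within the provirus, a human PGK promoter drives a hygromycin resistance gene for selection of transduced cells.

The payload is a synthetic sgRNA cassette under the human U6 RNA polymerase III promoter. According to the record, the scaffold carries MS2 and PP7 bacteriophage stem loops, which are bound by the MS2 and PP7 coat proteins. The insert name suggests two MS2 copies, whereas the feature table annotates only a single MS2 stem loop and no PP7 element, so the exact aptamer arrangement cannot be confirmed from the annotations. A ccdB toxin gene lies between the U6 promoter and the scaffold, which explains the requirement for a ccdB-tolerant strain. It most likely acts as a counter-selectable stuffer that is replaced when a targeting spacer is cloned in, although the record does not state this and no specific target sequence is given. The plasmid belongs to the CRISPRainbow set, in which dCas9 and aptamer-bearing sgRNAs are used for multiplexed labelling of genomic loci. Presumably, fluorescent coat-protein fusions recruited to the aptamers determine the colour at each locus.
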