Addgene plasmid #75392: pLH-sgRNA1-MS2-PP7
Purpose: sgRNA1-MS2-PP7
Depositing lab: Thoru Pederson. Depositing organization: University of Massachusetts, Worcester. Publication: Multiplexed labeling of genomic loci with dCas9 and engineered sgRNAs using CRISPRainbow. Ma H, Tu LC, Naseri A, Huisman M, Zhang S, Grunwald D, Pederson T. Nat Biotechnol. 2016 Apr 18. doi: 10.1038/nbt.3526. PubMed 27088723.
Backbone
  Vector backbone: pLKO.1
  Backbone size w/o insert (bp): 8000
  Total vector size (bp): 8318
  Vector type: Mammalian Expression, Lentiviral, CRISPR
  Selectable markers: Hygromycin
Growth in bacteria
  Bacterial resistance: Ampicillin, 100 μg/mL
  Growth temperature: 37°C
  Growth strain: ccdB Survival
  Copy number: High Copy
Gene/Insert
  Gene/Insert name: sgRNA1-2XMS2-PP7
  Species: Synthetic
  Insert size (bp): 127
  Promoter: U6
  Tag / fusion protein: no
  Cloning method: Restriction Enzyme; 5′ cloning site Sbf I (not destroyed); 3′ cloning site EcoR I (not destroyed)
  Sequencing primers: 5′ cccttcaccgagggcctatttccc; 3′ CTATTCTTTCCCCTGCACTGTACCC
Terms and licenses: Academic/Nonprofit Terms; Industry Terms: Not Available to Industry
Depositor comments: Want all of the CRISPRainbow constructs? Request the set here: https://www.addgene.org/kits/pederson-crisprainbow/
How to cite: pLH-sgRNA1-MS2-PP7 was a gift from Thoru Pederson (Addgene plasmid # 75392 ; http://n2t.net/addgene:75392 ; RRID:Addgene_75392)
