>Addgene plasmid #75392 | pLH-sgRNA1-MS2-PP7 | addgene partial sequence | sequence record 146820 | pS2-R 5'-TAGTTTGTATGTCTGTTGCTATTA-3'
CCTTATTTGAACTTGCTAGGCCCTGCAGACATGGGTGATCCTCATGTTGGCCTAGCTCTCAAACGGGTCT
TCGTCCTGCAGGGTTTATATTCCCCAGAACATCAGGTTAATGGCGTTTTTGATGTCATTTTCGCGGTGGC
TGAGATCAGCCACTTCTTCCCCGATAACGGAGACCGGCACACTGGCCATATCGGTGGTCATCATGCGCCA
GCTTTCATCCCCGATATGCACCACCGGGTAAAGTTCACGGGAGACTTTATCTGACAGCAGACGTGCACTG
GCCAGGGGGATCACCATCCGTCGCCCGGGCGTGTCAATAATATCACTCTGTACATCCACAAACAGACGAT
AACGGCTCTCTCTTTTATAGGTGTAAACCTTAAACTGCATTTCACCAGTCCCTGTTCTCGTCAGCAAAAG
AGCCGTTCATTTCAATAAACCGGGCGACCTCAGCCATCCCTTCCTGATTTTCCGCTTTCCAGCGTTCGGC
ACGCAGACGACGGGCTTCATTCTGCA
