>Addgene plasmid #75392 | pLH-sgRNA1-MS2-PP7 | addgene partial sequence | sequence record 146904 | LKO1_5 5'-GACTATCATATGCTTACCGT-3'
GGACGAAACACCGGTGTCTTCGAGGCTTACTAAAAGCCAGATAACAGTATGCGTATTTGCGCGCTGATTT
TTGCGGTATAAGAATATATACTGATATGTATACCCGAAGTATGTCAAAAAGAGGTGTGCTATGAAGCAGC
GTATTACAGTGACAGTTGACAGCGACAGCTATCAGTTGCTCAAGGCATATATGATGTCAATATCTCCGGT
CTGGTAAGCACAACCATGCAGAATGAAGCCCGTCGTCTGCGTGCCGAACGCTGGAAAGCGGAAAATCAGG
AAGGGATGGCTGAGGTCGCCCGGTTTATTGAAATGAACGGCTCTTTTGCTGACGAGAACAGGGACTGGTG
AAATGCAGTTTAAGGTTTACACCTATAAAAGAGAGAGCCGTTATCGTCTGTTTGTGGATGTACAGAGTGA
TATTATTGACACGCCCGGGCGACGGATGGTGATCCCCCTGGCCAGTGCACGTCTGCTGTCAGATAAAGTC
TCCCGTGAACTTTACCCGGTGGTGCATATCGGGGATGAAAGCTGGCGCATGATGACCACCGATATGGCCA
GTGTGCCGGTCTCCGTTATCGGGGAAGAAGTGGCTGATCTCAGCCACCGCGAAAATGACATCAAAAACGC
CATTAACCTGATGTTCTGGGGAATATAAACCCTGCAGGACGAAGACCCGTTTGAGAGCTAGGCCAACATG
AGGATCACCCATGTCTGCAGGGCCTAGCAAGTTCAAATAAGGCTAGTCCGTTATCAACTTGGAGCAGACG
ATATGGCGTCGCTCCAAGTGGCACCGAGTCGGTGCTTTTTTTGAATTCTCGACCTCGAGACAAATGGCAG
TATTCATCCACAATTTTAAAAGAAAAGGGGGGATTG
